>Addgene plasmid #210481 | pDN0520 (pDEST, TRP1) | addgene full sequence | sequence record 417815 | Addgene NGS Result
CATAGGAGAAGTGTAAAGTTCCCTTCCATATTGTAACATAATAAAGTGCACACCCAAATGAATTGAAAGC
GTACTCAAACAGACAACCATTTCCAGTGTTGTATGTACCTGTCTATTTATACTGGTAGCAACCCTATTGC
TGTTTCCTCTTCAAAGTACTCTAGCGGTTATGCGCGTCTCACCTTCAAGGTCATGGTCGCTCTATTGTTC
GCACCACCGGCAAACTCGCGTCTCGCAAGTCTTGGCTCATTCTTCTAGTATACTCATGTTGCAAATGCAC
TCAGGTTCTTTCGGCAACTTAAATAATGACACCAGTTGTCGTGGTCGTCATCATCGCAACCCCAACCGGC
ATTCTTATTGCTTCTCCAATCTCGCCCCTTAGCGCAGGGTAAACCTTGGAAAATGCAGGCGCAAAAAACT
CCGCCGGGCACAGCCTCACGCCCAGCGTTATCGCCGGGCCGGCAAGAGCGCGGGTCCGCCACAGAGTCAG
CATGATTGTGCAATTGCGTAAACTCGTTTTTTCGGCGCCGCAAAGCCAAATACATCATATCAACACTTTT
CACTTTATTTTTCGTTCGACCCTTATATTTGTCTTTTGCCTTCATGCTCCTTGATTTCCTATTTCATTTA
CCATCATTTCTTCGATCCCGGATCTCGAGGGGGGGCCCGGATCCCGAGCTTGCAAATTAAAGCCTTCGAG
CGTCCCAAAACCTTCTCAAGCAAGGTTTTCAGTATAATGTTACATGCGTACACGCGTCTGTACAGAAAAA
AAAGAAAAATTTGAAATATAAATAACGTTCTTAATACTAACATAACTATAAAAAAATAAATAGGGACCTA
GACTTCAGGTTGTCTAACTCCTTCCTTTTCGGTTAGAGCGGATGTGGGGGGAGGGCGTGAATGTAAGCGT
GACATAACTAATTACATGATATCGACAAAGGAAAAGGGGCCTGTTTACTCACAGGCTTTTTTCAAGTAGG
TAATTAAGTCGTTTCTGTCTTTTTCCTTCTTCAACCCACCAAAGGCCATCTTGGTACTTTTTTTTTTTTT
TTTTTTTTTTTTTTTTTTTTTTTTTTTTTTTTTTTTTTTTTTTTTTTTTTTTTTTTTTTTTTTTTTTTTT
TTTTTTTTTTTTTTTTTTTTTTTTTTTTTTTTTTTTTTTTTTTTGATAGAAATAATACAGAAGTAGATGT
TGAATTAGATTAAACTGAAGATATATAATTTATTGGAAAATACATAGAGTTTTTGTTGATGCGCTTAAGC
GATCAATTCAACAACACCACCAGCAGCTCTGATTTTTTCTTCAGCCAACTTGGAGACGAATCTAGCTTTG
ACGATAACTGGAACATTTGGAATTCTACCCTTACCCAAGATCTTACCGTAACCGGCTGCCAAAGTGTCAA
TAACTGGAGCAGTTTCCTTAGAAGCAGATTTCAAGTATTGGTCTCTCTTGTCTTCTGGGATCAATGTCCA
CAATTTGTCCAAGTTCAAGACTGGCTTCCAGAAATGAGCTTGTTGCTTGTGGAAGTATCTCATACCAACC
TTACCGAAATAACCTGGATGGTATTTATCCATGTTAATTCTGTGGTGATGTTGACCACCGGCCATACCTC
TACCACCGGGGTGCTTTCTGTGCTTACCGATACGACCTTTACCGGCTGAGACGTGACCTCTGTGCTTTCT
AGTCTTAGTGAATCTGGAAGGCATTCTTGATTAGTTGGATGATTGTTCTGGGATTTAATGCAAAAAAATC
ACTAAGAAGGAAAAAAATCAACGGAGAAAGCAAACGCCATCTTAAATATACGGGATACAGATGAAAGGTT
TGAACCTATCTGGGAAAATACGCATTAAACAAGCGAAAAACTGCGAGGAAAATTGTTTGCGTCTCTGCGG
GCTATTCACGCGCCAGAGGAAAAATAGGAAAAATAACAGGCATTAGAAAAATAATTTTGATTTTGGTAAT
GTGTGGGTCCCTGGTGTACAGATGTTACATTGGTTACAGTACTCTTGTTTTTGCTGTGTTTTTCGATGAA
TCTCCAAAATGGTTGTTAGCACATGGAAGAGTCACCGATGCTAAGTTATCTCTATGTAAGCTACGTGGCG
TGACTTTTGATGGAGCCGCACAAGAGATACAGGATTGGCAACTGCAAATAGAATCTGGGGATCCCAGCTT
TTGTTCCCTTTAGTGAGGGTTAATTTCGAGCTTGGCGTAATCATGGTCATAGCTGTTTCCTGTGTGAAAT
TGTTATCCGCTCACAATTCCACACAACATACGAGCCGGAAGCATAAAGTGTAAAGCCTGGGGTGCCTAAT
GAGTGAGCTAACTCACATTAATTGCGTTGCGCTCACTGCCCGCTTTCCAGTCGGGAAACCTGTCGTGCCA
GCTGCATTAATGAATCGGCCAACGCGCGGGGAGAGGCGGTTTGCGTATTGGGCGCTCTTCCGCTTCCTCG
CTCACTGACTCGCTGCGCTCGGTCGTTCGGCTGCGGCGAGCGGTATCAGCTCACTCAAAGGCGGTAATAC
GGTTATCCACAGAATCAGGGGATAACGCAGGAAAGAACATGTGAGCAAAAGGCCAGCAAAAGGCCAGGAA
CCGTAAAAAGGCCGCGTTGCTGGCGTTTTTCCATAGGCTCCGCCCCCCTGACGAGCATCACAAAAATCGA
CGCTCAAGTCAGAGGTGGCGAAACCCGACAGGACTATAAAGATACCAGGCGTTTCCCCCTGGAAGCTCCC
TCGTGCGCTCTCCTGTTCCGACCCTGCCGCTTACCGGATACCTGTCCGCCTTTCTCCCTTCGGGAAGCGT
GGCGCTTTCTCATAGCTCACGCTGTAGGTATCTCAGTTCGGTGTAGGTCGTTCGCTCCAAGCTGGGCTGT
GTGCACGAACCCCCCGTTCAGCCCGACCGCTGCGCCTTATCCGGTAACTATCGTCTTGAGTCCAACCCGG
TAAGACACGACTTATCGCCACTGGCAGCAGCCACTGGTAACAGGATTAGCAGAGCGAGGTATGTAGGCGG
TGCTACAGAGTTCTTGAAGTGGTGGCCTAACTACGGCTACACTAGAAGAACAGTATTTGGTATCTGCGCT
CTGCTGAAGCCAGTTACCTTCGGAAAAAGAGTTGGTAGCTCTTGATCCGGCAAACAAACCACCGCTGGTA
GCGGTGGTTTTTTTGTTTGCAAGCAGCAGATTACGCGCAGAAAAAAAGGATCTCAAGAAGATCCTTTGAT
CTTTTCTACGGGGTCTGACGCTCAGTGGAACGAAAACTCACGTTAAGGGATTTTGGTCATGAGATTATCA
AAAAGGATCTTCACCTAGATCCTTTTAAATTAAAAATGAAGTTTTAAATCAATCTAAAGTATATATGAGT
AAACTTGGTCTGACAGTTACCAATGCTTAATCAGTGAGGCACCTATCTCAGCGATCTGTCTATTTCGTTC
ATCCATAGTTGCCTGACTCCCCGTCGTGTAGATAACTACGATACGGGAGGGCTTACCATCTGGCCCCAGT
GCTGCAATGATACCGCGAGACCCACGCTCACCGGCTCCAGATTTATCAGCAATAAACCAGCCAGCCGGAA
GGGCCGAGCGCAGAAGTGGTCCTGCAACTTTATCCGCCTCCATCCAGTCTATTAATTGTTGCCGGGAAGC
TAGAGTAAGTAGTTCGCCAGTTAATAGTTTGCGCAACGTTGTTGCCATTGCTACAGGCATCGTGGTGTCA
CGCTCGTCGTTTGGTATGGCTTCATTCAGCTCCGGTTCCCAACGATCAAGGCGAGTTACATGATCCCCCA
TGTTGTGCAAAAAAGCGGTTAGCTCCTTCGGTCCTCCGATCGTTGTCAGAAGTAAGTTGGCCGCAGTGTT
ATCACTCATGGTTATGGCAGCACTGCATAATTCTCTTACTGTCATGCCATCCGTAAGATGCTTTTCTGTG
ACTGGTGAGTACTCAACCAAGTCATTCTGAGAATAGTGTATGCGGCGACCGAGTTGCTCTTGCCCGGCGT
CAATACGGGATAATACCGCGCCACATAGCAGAACTTTAAAAGTGCTCATCATTGGAAAACGTTCTTCGGG
GCGAAAACTCTCAAGGATCTTACCGCTGTTGAGATCCAGTTCGATGTAACCCACTCGTGCACCCAACTGA
TCTTCAGCATCTTTTACTTTCACCAGCGTTTCTGGGTGAGCAAAAACAGGAAGGCAAAATGCCGCAAAAA
AGGGAATAAGGGCGACACGGAAATGTTGAATACTCATACTCTTCCTTTTTCAATATTATTGAAGCATTTA
TCAGGGTTATTGTCTCATGAGCGGATACATATTTGAATGTATTTAGAAAAATAAACAAATAGGGGTTCCG
CGCACATTTCCCCGAAAAGTGCCACCTGGGTCCTTTTCATCACGTGCTATAAAAATAATTATAATTTAAA
TTTTTTAATATAAATATATAAATTAAAAATAGAAAGTAAAAAAAGAAATTAAAGAAAAAATAGTTTTTGT
TTTCCGAAGATGTAAAAGACTCTAGGGGGATCGCCAACAAATACTACCTTTTATCTTGCTCTTCCTGCTC
TCAGGTATTAATGCCGAATTGTTTCATCTTGTCTGTGTAGAAGACCACACACGAAAATCCTGTGATTTTA
CATTTTACTTATCGTTAATCGAATGTATATCTATTTAATCTGCTTTTCTTGTCTAATAAATATATATGTA
AAGTACGCTTTTTGTTGAAATTTTTTAAACCTTTGTTTATTTTTTTTTCTTCATTCCGTAACTCTTCTAC
CTTCTTTATTTACTTTCTAAAATCCAAATACAAAACATAAAAATAAATAAACACAGAGTAAATTCCCAAA
TTATTCCATCATTAAAAGATACGAGGCGCGTGTAAGTTACAGGCAAGCGATCCGTCTAAGAAACCATTAT
TATCATGACATTAACCTATAAAAATAGGCGTATCACGAGGCCCTTTCGTCTCGCGCGTTTCGGTGATGAC
GGTGAAAACCTCTGACACATGCAGCTCCCGGAGACGGTCACAGCTTGTCTGTAAGCGGATGCCGGGAGCA
GACAAGCCCGTCAGGGCGCGTCAGCGGGTGTTGGCGGGTGTCGGGGCTGGCTTAACTATGCGGCATCAGA
GCAGATTGTACTGAGAGTGCACCATAGATCACGACATTACTATATATATAATATAGGAAGCATTTAATAG
AACAGCATCGTAATATATGTGTACTTTGCAGTTATGACGCCAGATGGCAGTAGTGGAAGATATTCTTTAT
TGAAAAATAGCTTGTCACCTTACGTACAATCTTGATCCGGAGCTTTTCTTTTTTTGCCGATTAAGAATTA
ATTCGGTCGAAAAAAGAAAAGGAGAGGGCCAAGAGGGAGGGCATTGGTGACTATTGAGCACGTGAGTATA
CGTGATTAAGCACACAAAGGCAGCTTGGAGTATGTCTGTTATTAATTTCACAGGTAGTTCTGGTCCATTG
GTGAAAGTTTGCGGCTTGCAGAGCACAGAGGCCGCAGAATGTGCTCTAGATTCCGATGCTGACTTGCTGG
GTATTATATGTGTGCCCAATAGAAAGAGAACAATTGACCCGGTTATTGCAAGGAAAATTTCAAGTCTTGT
AAAAGCATATAAAAATAGTTCAGGCACTCCGAAATACTTGGTTGGCGTGTTTCGTAATCAACCTAAGGAG
GATGTTTTGGCTCTGGTCAATGATTACGGCATTGATATCGTCCAACTGCATGGAGATGAGTCGTGGCAAG
AATACCAAGAGTTCCTCGGTTTGCCAGTTATTAAAAGACTCGTATTTCCAAAAGACTGCAACATACTACT
CAGTGCAGCTTCACAGAAACCTCATTCGTTTATTCCCTTGTTTGATTCAGAAGCAGGTGGGACAGGTGAA
CTTTTGGATTGGAACTCGATTTCTGACTGGGTTGGAAGGCAAGAGAGCCCCGAAAGCTTACATTTTATGT
TAGCTGGTGGACTGACGCCAGAAAATGTTGGTGATGCGCTTAGATTAAATGGCGTTATTGGTGTTGATGT
AAGCGGAGGTGTGGAGACAAATGGTGTAAAAGACTCTAACAAAATAGCAAATTTCGTCAAAAATGCTAAG
AAATAGGTTATTACTGAGTAGTATTTATTTAAGTATTGTTTGTGCACTTGCCGATCTATGCGGTGTGAAA
TACCGCACAGATGCGTAAGGAGAAAATACCGCATCAGGAAATTGTAAGCGTTAATATTTTGTTAAAATTC
GCGTTAAATTTTTGTTAAATCAGCTCATTTTTTAACCAATAGGCCGAAATCGGCAAAATCCCTTATAAAT
CAAAAGAATAGACCGAGATAGGGT
[37 nt withheld, positions 6325-6361]
AAAGAACGTGGACTCCAACGTCAAAGG
[49 nt withheld, positions 6389-6437]
T
[91 nt withheld, positions 6439-6529]
G
[124 nt withheld, positions 6531-6654]
CCATTCGCCATTCAGGCTGCGCAACTGTTGGGAAGGGCGATCGGTGCGGGCCTCTTCGCTATTACGCCAG
CTGGCGAAAGGGGGATGTGCTGCAAGGCGATTAAGTTGGGTAACGCCAGGGTTTTCCCAGTCACGACGTT
GTAAAACGACGGCCAGTGAATTGTAATACGACTCACTATAGGGCGAATTGGGATCCGTGTGGAAGAACGA
TTACAACAGGTGTTGTCCTCTGAGGACATAAAATACACACCGAGATTCATCAACTCATTGCTGGAGTTAG
CATATCTACAATTGGGTGAAATGGGGAGCGATTTGCAGGCATTTGCTCGGCATGCCGGTAGAGGTGTGGT
CAATAAGAGCGACCTCATGCTATACCTGAGAAAGCAACCTGACCTACAGGAAAGAGTTACTCAAGAATAA
GAATTTTCGTTTTAAAACCTAAGAGTCACTTTAAAATTTGTATACACTTATTTTTTTTATAACTTATTTA
ATAATAAAAATCATAAATCATAAGAAATTCGCTTATTTAGAAGTGTCAACAACGTATCTACCAACGATTT
GACCCTTTTCCATCTTTTCGTAAATTTCTGGCAAGGTAGACAAGCCGACAACCTTGATTGGAGACTTGAC
CAAACCTCTGGCGAAGAAGTCCAAAGCTCCACCGCGGTGGCGGCCGTTACTTACTTAGAGCTTATTACCC
TGTTATCCCTAACCCATAATACCCATAATAGCTGTTTGCCATTACTTACTTAAATTAGGTACCCAATTCC
GGTTGTTCAATAAGTCTTAAGGCATCATCCAAACTTTTGGCAAGAAAATGAGCTCCTCGTGGTGGTTCTT
TGAGTTCTCTACTGAGAACTATATTAATTCTGTCCTTTAAAGGTCGATTCTTCTCAGGAATGGAGAACCA
GGTTTTCCTACCCATAATCACCAGATTCTGTTTACCTTCCACTGAAGAGGTTGTGGTCATTCTTTGGAAG
TACTTGGACTCGTTCCTGAGCGGAGGCCAGGGATAGTCTCCGTTCTTGCCAATCCCCATATTTTGGGACA
CGGCGACGATGCAGTTCAATGGTCGAACCATACTAGTACTTCCTCCTCCTACCACTTTGTACAAGAAAGC
TGAACGAGAAACGTAAAATGATATAAATATCAATATATTAAATTAGATTTTGCATAAAAAACAGACTACA
TAATACTGTAAAACACAACATATCCAGTCACTATGGTCGACCTGCAGACTGGCTGTGTATAAGGGAGCCT
GACATTTATATTCCCCAGAACATCAGGTTAATGGCGTTTTTGATGTCATTTTCGCGGTGGCTGAGATCAG
CCACTTCTTCCCCGATAACGGAGACCGGCACACTGGCCATATCGGTGGTCATCATGCGCCAGCTTTCATC
CCCGATATGCACCACCGGGTAAAGTTCACGGGGGACTTTATCTGACAGCAGACGTGCACTGGCCAGGGGG
ATCACCATCCGTCGCCCGGGCGTGTCAATAATATCACTCTGTACATCCACAAACAGACGATAACGGCTCT
CTCTTTTATAGGTGTAAACCTTAAACTGCATTTCACCAGCCCCTGTTCTCGTCAGCAAAAGAGCCGTTCA
TTTCAATAAACCGGGCGACCTCAGCCATCCCTTCCTGATTTTCCGCTTTCCAGCGTTCGGCACGCAGACG
ACGGGCTTCATTCTGCATGGTTGTGCTTACCAGACCGGAGATATTGACATCATATATGCCTTGAGCAACT
GATAGCTGTCGCTGTCAACTGTCACTGTAATACGCTGCTTCATAGCATACCTCTTTTTGACATACTTCGG
GTATACATATCAGTATATATTCTTATACCGCAAAAATCAGCGCGCAAATACGCATACTGTTATCTGGCTT
TTAGTAAGCCGGATCCTCTAGATTACGCCCCGCCTGCCACTCATCGCAGTACTGTTGTAATTCATTAAGC
ATTCTGCCGACATGGAAGCCATCACAAACGGCATGATGAACCTGAATCGCCAGCGGCATCAGCACCTTGT
CGCCTTGCGTATAATATTTGCCCATGGTGAAAACGGGGGCGAAGAAGTTGTCCATATTGGCCACGTTTAA
ATCAAAACTGGTGAAACTCACCCAGGGATTGGCTGAGACGAAAAACATATTCTCAATAAACCCTTTAGGG
AAATAGGCCAGGTTTTCACCGTAACACGCCACATCTTGCGAATATATATGTAGAAACTGCCGGAAATCGT
CGTGGTATTCACTCCAGAGCGATGAAAACGTTTCAGTTTGCTCATGGAAAACGGTGTAACAAGGGTGAAC
ACTATCCCATATCACCAGCTCACCGTCTTTCATTGCCATACGGAATTCCGGATGAGCATTCATCAGGCGG
GCAAGAATGTGAATAAAGGCCGGATAAAACTTGTGCTTATTTTTCTTTACGGTCTTTAAAAAGGCCGTAA
TATCCAGCTGAACGGTCTGGTTATAGGTACATTGAGCAACTGACTGAAATGCCTCAAAATGTTCTTTACG
ATGCCATTGGGATATATCAACGGTGGTATATCCAGTGATTTTTTTCTCCATTTTAGCTTCCTTAGCTCCT
GAAAATCTCGATGACTCAAAAAATACGCCCGGTAGTGATCTTATTTCATTATGGTGAAAGTTGGAACCTC
TTACGTGCCGATCAACGTCTCATTTTCGCCAAAAGTTGGCCCAGGGCTTCCCGGTATCAACAGGGACACC
AGGATTTATTTATTCTGCGAAGTGATCTTCCGTCACAGGTATTTATTCGGCGCAAAGTGCGTCGGGTGAT
GCTGCCAACTTAGCGGCCGCTAAGTTGGCAGCATCACCCGCGGCCGCCATAGTGACTGGATATGTTGTGT
TTTACAGTATTATGTAGTCTGTTTTTTATGCAAAATCTAATTTAATATATTGATATTTATATCATTTTAC
GTTTCTCGTTCAGCTTTTTTGTACAAACTTGTTTGATTCGACCCACCCTTTGTATGCTTGGTATAGCTTG
AAATATTGTGCAGAAAAAGAAACAAGGAAGAAAGGGAACGAGAACAATGACGAGGAAACAAAAGATTAAT
AATTGCAGGTCTATTTATACTTGATAGCAAGACAGCAAACTTTTTTTTATTTCAAATTCAAGTAACTGGA
AGGAAGGCCGTATACCGTTGCTCATTAGAGAGTAGTGTGCGTGAATGAAGGAAGGAAAAAGTTTCGTGTG
CTTCGAGATACCCCTCATCAGCTCTGGAACAACGACATCTGTTGGTGCTGTCTTTGTCGTTAATTTTTTC
CTTTAGTGTCTTCCATCATTTTTTTGTCATTGCGGATATGGTGAGACAACAACGGGGGAGAGAGAAAAGA
AAAAAAAAGAAAAGAAGTTGCATGCGCCTATTATTACTTCAATAGATGGCAAATGGAAAAAGGGTAGTGA
AACTTCGATATGATGATGGCTATCAAGTCTAGGGCTACAGTATTAGTTCGTTATGTACCACCATCAATGA
GGCAGTGTAATTGGTGTAGTCTTGTTTAGCCCATTATGTCTTGTCTGGTATCTGTTCTATTGTATATCTC
CCCTCCGCCACCTACATGTTAGGGAGACCAACGAAGGTATTATAGGAATCCCGATGTATGGGTTTGGTTG
CCAGAAAAGAGGAAGTCCATATTGTACACCCGGAAACAACAAAAGGATATCCGAAATATTCCACGGTTTA
GAAAAAAATCGGAAAAGAGCGCGGAGGGGTGTTACCCCCCTTCTCTACTAGCATTGGACTTTAATTTCGC
TACCTTAGGACCGTTATAGTTACATTAATATATGTG
Features (pLannotate 1.2.2; 34 found; start..end, strand, type, name):
    267..605     -  CDS            YO085_YEAST: Protein predicted: Swiss-Prot protein existence level 4. From Saccharomyces cerevisiae (strain ATCC 204508 / S288c) (Baker's yeast).
    654..670     +  misc_feature   MCS (fragment): pBluescript multiple cloning site
    682..929     -  terminator     CYC1 terminator: S. cerevisiae CYC1; transcription terminator for CYC1
    958..1035    -  CDS            CYC1 (fragment): CYC1_YEAST - Experimental evidence at protein level: Swiss-Prot protein existence level 1. Electron carrier protein. The oxidized form of the cytochrome c heme group can accept an electron from the heme group of the cytochrome c1 subunit of ubiquinol-cytochrome c oxidoreductase. Cytochrome c then transfers this electron to the dinuclear copper A center (CU(A)) of the COX2 subunit of cytochrome oxidase, the final protein carrier in the mitochondrial electron-transport chain. Isoform 1 (CYC1) is the predominant cytochrome c during aerobic/normoxic growth. From Saccharomyces cerevisiae (strain AT
   1258..1704    -  CDS            RPL28: RL28_YEAST - Also known as CYH2. Experimental evidence at protein level: Swiss-Prot protein existence level 1. Component of the ribosome, a large ribonucleoprotein complex responsible for the synthesis of proteins in the cell. The small ribosomal subunit (SSU) binds messenger RNAs (mRNAs) and translates the encoded message by selecting cognate aminoacyl-transfer RNA (tRNA) molecules. The large subunit (LSU) contains the ribosomal catalytic site termed the peptidyl transferase center (PTC), which catalyzes the formation of peptide bonds, thereby polymerizing the amino acids delivered by tRNAs i
   1986..2165    +  CDS            VPS73 (fragment): VPS73_YEAST - Experimental evidence at protein level: Swiss-Prot protein existence level 1. May be involved in vacuolar protein sorting. From Saccharomyces cerevisiae (strain ATCC 204508 / S288c) (Baker's yeast).
   2177..2195    -  promoter       T3 promoter: promoter for bacteriophage T3 RNA polymerase
   2240..2256    -  protein_bind   lac operator: The lac repressor binds to the lac operator to inhibit transcription in E. coli. This inhibition can be relieved by adding lactose or isopropyl-β-D-thiogalactopyranoside (IPTG). lac repressor encoded by lacI
   2264..2294    -  promoter       lac promoter: promoter for the E. coli lac operon
   2309..2330    -  protein_bind   CAP binding site: CAP binding activates transcription in the presence of cAMP. E. coli catabolite activator protein
   2343..2435    -  CDS            lacI (fragment): lac repressor; lacI; The lac repressor binds to the lac operator to inhibit transcription in E. coli. This inhibition can be relieved by adding lactose or isopropyl-β-D-thiogalactopyranoside (IPTG).
   2618..3206    -  rep_origin     ori: high-copy-number ColE1/pMB1/pBR322/pUC origin of replication
   3377..4237    -  CDS            AmpR: β-lactamase; bla; confers resistance to ampicillin, carbenicillin, and related antibiotics
   4238..4342    -  promoter       AmpR promoter: bla
   4379..4882    +  misc_feature   CEN/ARS: S. cerevisiae CEN6 centromere fused to an autonomously replicating sequence
   4950..4985    +  CDS            rop (fragment): Rop protein, which maintains plasmids at low copy number; rop
   5087..5136    +  misc_feature   bom (fragment): basis of mobility region from pBR322
   5274..5421    +  promoter       TRP1 promoter: S. cerevisiae TRP1
   5422..6096    +  CDS            TRP1: phosphoribosylanthranilate isomerase, required for tryptophan biosynthesis; S. cerevisiae TRP1; yeast auxotrophic marker
   6147..6198    +  misc_feature   bom (fragment): basis of mobility region from pBR322
   6226..6654    -  rep_origin     f1 ori (sequence partly withheld): f1 bacteriophage origin of replication; arrow indicates direction of (+) strand synthesis
   6658..6815    -  CDS            lacZα (fragment): LacZα fragment of β-galactosidase; lacZ fragment
   6818..6836    +  promoter       T7 promoter: promoter for bacteriophage T7 RNA polymerase
   6989..7176    -  terminator     ADH1 terminator: S. cerevisiae ADH1; transcription terminator for the S. cerevisiae alcohol dehydrogenase 1 (ADH1) gene
   7180..7311    -  CDS            ADH1 (fragment): ADH1_YEAST - Also known as ADC1. Experimental evidence at protein level: Swiss-Prot protein existence level 1. This isozyme preferentially catalyzes the conversion of primary unbranched alcohols to their corresponding aldehydes. Also shows activity toward secondary alcohols. From Saccharomyces cerevisiae (strain ATCC 204508 / S288c) (Baker's yeast).
   7309..7330    +  misc_feature   MCS (fragment): pBluescript multiple cloning site
   7417..7735    -  CDS            DHFR (fragment): mouse dihydrofolate reductase; Mus musculus Dhfr
   7755..7879    +  protein_bind   attR2: mutant version of attR; recombination site for the Gateway® LR reaction LR Clonase™
   7920..8225    -  CDS            ccdB: CcdB, a bacterial toxin that poisons DNA gyrase; ccdB; Plasmids containing the ccdB gene cannot be propagated in standard E. coli strains.
   8230..8388    -  CDS            ccdA (fragment): CCDA_ECO57 - Also known as H, letA. Experimental evidence at protein level: Swiss-Prot protein existence level 1. Antitoxin component of a type II toxin-antitoxin (TA) system which inhibits the post-segregational killing (PSK) of plasmid-free cells, also referred to as a plasmid addiction system. Binds to and blocks the activity of CcdB; will also remove bound CcdB protein from the CcdB-GyrA complex by forming a CcdA-CcdB complex, a process termed rejuvenation. Functions as a transcriptional corepressor for the ccdAB operon, repression also requires CcdB (By similarity). From Escherichia coli
   8545..9225    -  CDS            CmR: chloramphenicol acetyltransferase confers resistance to chloramphenicol
   9226..9328    -  promoter       cat promoter: promoter of the E. coli cat gene encoding chloramphenicol acetyltransferase
   9502..9626    -  protein_bind   attR1: mutant version of attR; recombination site for the Gateway® LR reaction LR Clonase™
   9644..10342   -  promoter       ADH1 promoter: S. cerevisiae ADH1; promoter for alcohol dehydrogenase 1
