[The description below was written by a language model from this plasmid's Addgene catalogue record and pLannotate feature annotations shown in this document.]
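Description:
pDN0520 (pDEST, TRP1) is an empty Gateway destination vector for expressing genes in Saccharomyces cerevisiae. It is a yeast–E. coli shuttle plasmid derived from pDN0509. In bacteria it replicates from a high-copy ColE1/pUC-type origin and carries an ampicillin resistance gene, with an f1 origin also present. In yeast it is maintained through a CEN/ARS element, which gives stable low-copy centromeric propagation, and is selected by the TRP1 auxotrophic marker under its own promoter. The annotation also shows an RPL28 (CYH2) coding sequence followed by a CYC1 terminator. This gene is often used for cycloheximide counter-selection, although the record does not state its role here.

The expression unit consists of the constitutive yeast ADH1 promoter, an attR1–attR2 Gateway cassette and the ADH1 terminator. The cassette contains a chloramphenicol resistance gene with its cat promoter and the ccdB gyrase toxin. This explains the dual chloramphenicol and ampicillin selection, and why the plasmid must be grown in a ccdB-tolerant strain. An LR recombination with an entry clone replaces the cassette with the gene of interest, placing it under ADH1 control. Loss of ccdB then allows recombinants to be recovered in standard E. coli.

The catalogue entry says the DHFR F[1,2] fragment on the C-terminal side of the Gateway cassette was removed from the parent, which suggests inserts are meant to be expressed without a protein-fragment complementation tag. However, the feature table from the sequenced record still annotates a mouse DHFR fragment between attR2 and the ADH1 terminator. The sequenced length is also somewhat greater than the listed backbone size. This discrepancy should be checked against the sequence before assuming an untagged product.
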