Addgene plasmid #210481: pDN0520 (pDEST, TRP1)
Purpose: (Empty Backbone) pDEST vector with TRP1 marker for gene expression in S. cerevisiae.
Depositing lab: Christian Landry. Depositing organization: Universite Laval. Publication: Parallel nonfunctionalization of CK1delta/epsilon kinase ohnologs following a whole-genome duplication event. Evans-Yamamoto D, Dube AK, Saha G, Plante S, Bradley D, Gagnon-Arsenault I, Landry CR. Mol Biol Evol. 2023 Nov 18:msad246. doi: 10.1093/molbev/msad246. PubMed 37979156.
Backbone
  Vector backbone: pDN0509
  Backbone size (bp): 10080
  Modifications to backbone: Removed the DHFR F[1,2] which was flanking the C-terminus of the Gateway cassette.
  Vector type: Destination vector for Gateway cloning
  Promoter: ADH1
  Selectable markers: TRP1
Growth in bacteria
  Bacterial resistance: Chloramphenicol and Ampicillin, 25 & 100 μg/mL
  Growth temperature: 37°C
  Growth strain: ccdB Survival
  Copy number: High Copy
Gene/Insert
  Cloning method: Gateway Cloning
Terms and licenses: Academic/Nonprofit Terms; Industry Terms: Not Available to Industry
Depositor comments: Please visit https://doi.org/10.1101/2023.10.02.560513 for bioRxiv preprint.
How to cite: pDN0520 (pDEST, TRP1) was a gift from Christian Landry (Addgene plasmid # 210481 ; http://n2t.net/addgene:210481 ; RRID:Addgene_210481)
